>Addgene plasmid #203588 | pACRISPR-CM | addgene full sequence | sequence record 428747 | Addgene NGS Result
GGGT
[37 nt withheld, positions 5-41]
AAAGAACGTGGACTCCAACGTCAAAGG
[49 nt withheld, positions 69-117]
T
[91 nt withheld, positions 119-209]
G
[124 nt withheld, positions 211-334]
CCATTCGCCATTCAGGCTGCGCAACTGTTGGGAAGGGCGATCGGTGCGGGCCTCTTCGCTATTACGCCAG
CTGGCGAAAGGGGGATGTGCTGCAAGGCGATTAAGTTGGGTAACGCCAGGGTTTTCCCAGTCACGACGTT
GTAAAACGACGGCCAGTGAATTGTAATACGACTCACTATAGGGCGAATTCGAGCTCGGTACCCGGGGATC
CCGGCATCAGAGCAGATTGTACTGAGAGTGCACCATAATCGGCATTTTCTTTTGCGTTTTTATTTGTTAA
CTGTTAATTGTCCTTGTTCAAGGATGCTGTCTTTGACAACAGATGTTTTCTTGCCTTTGATGTTCAGCAG
GAAGCTAGGCGCAAACGTTGATTGTTTGTCTGCGTAGAATCCTCTGTTTGTCATATAGCTTGTAATCACG
ACATTGTTTCCTTTCGCTTGAGGTACAGCGAAGTGTGAGTAAGTAAAGGTTACATCGTTAGGATCAAGAT
CCATTTTTAACACAAGGCCAGTTTTGTTCAGCGGCTTGTATGGGCCAGTTAAAGAATTAGAAACATAACC
AAGCATGTAAATATCGTTAGACGTAATGCCGTCAATCGTCATTTTTGATCCGCGGGAGTCAGTGAACAGA
TACCATTTGCCGTTCATTTTAAAGACGTTCGCGCGTTCAATTTCATCTGTTACTGTGTTAGATGCAATCA
GCGGTTTCATCACTTTTTTCAGTGTGTAATCATCGTTTAGCTCAATCATACCGAGAGCGCCGTTTGCTAA
CTCAGCCGTGCGTTTTTTATCGCTTTGCAGAAGTTTTTGACTTTCTTGACGGAAGAATGATGTGCTTTTG
CCATAGTATGCTTTGTTAAATAAAGATTCTTCGCCTTGGTAGCCATCTTCAGTTCCAGTGTTTGCTTCAA
ATACTAAGTATTTGTGGCCTTTATCTTCTACGTAGTGAGGATCTCTCAGCGTATGGTTGTCGCCTGAGCT
GTAGTTGCCTTCATCGATGAACTGCTGTACATTTTGATACGTTTTTCCGTCACCGTCAAAGATTGATTTA
TAATCCTCTACACCGTTGATGTTCAAAGAGCTGTCTGATGCTGATACGTTAACTTGTGCAGTTGTCAGTG
TTTGTTTGCCGTAATGTTTACCGGAGAAATCAGTGTAGAATAAACGGATTTTTCCGTCAGATGTAAATGT
GGCTGAACCTGACCATTCTTGTGTTTGGTCTTTTAGGATAGAATCATTTGCATCGAATTTGTCGCTGTCT
TTAAAGACGCGGCCAGCGTTTTTCCAGCTGTCAATAGAAGTTTCGCCGACTTTTTGATAGAACATGTAAA
TCGATGTGTCATCCGCATTTTTAGGATCTCCGGCTAATGCAAAGACGATGTGGTAGCCGTGATAGTTTGC
GACAGTGCCGTCAGCGTTTTGTAATGGCCAGCTGTCCCAAACGTCCAGGCCTTTTGCAGAAGAGATATTT
TTAATTGTGGACGAATCGAACTCAGGAACTTGATATTTTTCATTTTTTTGCTGTTCAGGGATTTGCAGCA
TATCATGGCGTGTAATATGGGAAATGCCGTATGTTTCCTTATATGGCTTTTGGTTCGTTTCTTTCGCAAA
CGCTTGAGTTGCGCCTCCTGCCAGCAGTGCGGTAGTAAAGGTTAATACTGTTGCTTGTTTTGCAAACTTT
TTGATGTTCATCGTTCATGTCTCCTTTTTTATGTACTGTGTTAGCGGTCTGCTTCTTCCAGCCCTCCTGT
TTGAAGATGGCAAGTTAGTTACGCACAATAAAAAAAGACCTAAAATATGTAAGGGGTGACGCCAAAGTAT
ACACTTTGCCCTTTACACATTTTAGGTCTTGCCTGCTTTATCAGTAACAAACCCGCGCGATTTACTTTTC
GACCTCATTCTATTAGACTCTCGTTTGGATTGCAACTGGTCTATTTTCCTCTTTTGTTTGATAGAAAATC
ATAAAAGGATTTGCAGACTACGGGCCTAAAGAACTAAAAAATCTATCTGTTTCTTTTCATTCTCTGTATT
TTTTATAGTTTCTGTTGCATGGGCATAAAGTTGCGTCGACGCCTTGCTCAAATTGGAATCAGGTTTGTGC
CAATACCAGTAGAAACAGACGAAGAATCCATGGCGGCCGCTGTCATGGGCCCTTGACAATTAATCATCCG
GCTCGTATAATGTGTGGCGAGACCATTGGTCTCAGTTTTAGAGCTAGAAATAGCAAGTTAAAATAAGGCT
AGTCCGTTATCAACTTGAAAAAGTGGCACCGAGTCGGTGCTTTTTTTGAGATCTGTCCATACCCATGGTC
TAGAATGCTCGAGACTTTTCATACTCCCGCCATTCAGAAGCTTGAGTATTCTATAGTGTCACCTAAATAG
CTTGGCGTAATCATGGTCATAGCTGTTTCCTGTGTGAAATTGTTATCCGCTCACAATTCCACACAACATA
CGAGCCGGAAGCATAAAGTGTAAAGCCTGGGGTGCCTAATGAGTGAGCTAACTCACATTAATTGCGTTGC
GCTCACTGCCCGCTTTCCAGTCGGGAAACCTGTCGTGCCAGAATTCTTGAAGACGAAAGGTCGAATAAAT
ACCTGTGACGGAAGATCACTTCGCAGAATAAATAAATCCTGGTGTCCCTGTTGATACCGGGAAGCCCTGG
GCCAACTTTTGGCGAAAATGAGACGTTGATCGGCACGTAAGAGGTTCCAACTTTCACCATAATGAAATAA
GATCACTACCGGGCGTATTTTTTGAGTTATCGAGATTTTCAGGAGCTAAGGAAGCTAAAATGGAGAAAAA
AATCACTGGATATACCACCGTTGATATATCCCAATGGCATCGTAAAGAACATTTTGAGGCATTTCAGTCA
GTTGCTCAATGTACCTATAACCAGACCGTTCAGCTGGATATTACGGCCTTTTTAAAGACCGTAAAGAAAA
ATAAGCACAAGTTTTATCCGGCCTTTATTCACATTCTTGCCCGCCTGATGAATGCTCATCCGGAATTCCG
TATGGCAATGAAAGACGGTGAGCTGGTGATATGGGATAGTGTTCACCCTTGTTACACCGTTTTCCATGAG
CAAACTGAAACGTTTTCATCGCTCTGGAGTGAATACCACGACGATTTCCGGCAGTTTCTACACATATATT
CGCAAGATGTGGCGTGTTACGGTGAAAACCTGGCCTATTTCCCTAAAGGGTTTATTGAGAATATGTTTTT
CGTCTCAGCCAATCCCTGGGTGAGTTTCACCAGTTTTGATTTAAACGTGGCCAATATGGACAACTTCTTC
GCCCCCGTTTTCACCATGGGCAAATATTATACGCAAGGCGACAAGGTGCTGATGCCGCTGGCGATTCAGG
TTCATCATGCCGTTTGTGATGGCTTCCATGTCGGCAGAATGCTTAATGAATTACAACAGTTTTTATGCAT
GCGCCCAATACGCAAACCGCCTCTCCCCGCGCGTTGGCCGATTCATTAATGCAGCACCGGTCTTAGCCCC
TCCCCTTGGTGTCCAACCGCTCTGTAGGCCTCTCAGGCGCCGCTGGTGCCGCTGGTTGGACGCCAAGGGT
GAATCCGCCTCGATACCCTGATTACTCGCTTCCTGCGCCCTCTCAGGCGGCGATAGGGGACTGGTAAAAC
GGGGATTGCCCAGACGCCTCCCCCGCCCCTTCAGGGGCACAAATGCGGCCCCAACGGGGCCACGTAGTGG
TGCGTTTTTTGCGTTTCCACCCTTTTCTTCCTTTTCCCTTTTAAACCTTTTAGGACGTCTACAGGCCACG
TAATCCGTGGCCTGTAGAGTTTAAAAAGGGACGGATTTGTTGCCATTAAGGGACGGATTTGTTGTTAAGA
AGGGACGGATTTGTTGTTGTAAAGGGACGGATTTGTTGTATTGTGGGACGCAGATACAGTGTCCCCTTAT
ACACAAGGAATGTCGAACGTGGCCTCACCCCCAATGGTTTACAAAAGCAATGCCCTGGTCGAGGCCGCGT
ATCGCCTCAGTGTTCAGGAACAGCGGATCGTTCTGGCCTGTATTAGCCAGGTGAAGAGGAGCGAGCCTGT
CACCGATGAAGTGATGTATTCAGTGACGGCGGAGGACATAGCGACGATGGCGGGTGTCCCTATCGAATCT
TCCTACAACCAGCTCAAAGAAGCGGCCCTGCGCCTGAAACGGCGGGAAGTCCGGTTAACCCAAGAGCCCA
ATGGCAAGGGGAAAAGACCGAGTGTGATGATTACCGGCTGGGTGCAAACAATCATCTACCGGGAGGGTGA
GGGCCGTGTAGAACTCAGGTTCACCAAAGACATGCTGCCGTACCTGACGGAACTCACCAAACAGTTCACC
AAATACGCCTTGGCTGACGTGGCCAAGATGGACAGCACCCACGCGATCAGGCTTTACGAGCTGCTCATGC
AATGGGACAGCATCGGCCAGCGCGAAATAGAAATTGACCAGCTGCGAAAGTGGTTTCAACTGGAAGGCCG
GTATCCCTCGATCAAGGACTTCAAGTTGCGAGTGCTTGATCCAGCCGTGACGCAGATCAACGAGCACAGC
CCGCTACAGGTGGAGTGGGCGCAGCGAAAGACCGGGCGCAAGGTCACACATCTGTTGTTCAGTTTTGGAC
CGAAGAAGCCCGCCAAGGCGGTGGGTAAGGCCCCAGCGAAGCGCAAGGCCGGGAAGATTTCAGATGCTGA
GATCGCGAAACAGGCTCGCCCTGGTGAGACATGGGAAGCGGCCCGCGCTCGACTAACCCAGATGCCGCTT
GCGCAAACTATTAACTGGCGAACTACTTACTCTAGCTTCCCGGCAACAATTAATAGACTGGATGGAGGCG
GATAAAGTTGCAGGACCACTTCTGCGCTCGGCCCTTCCGGCTGGCTGGTTTATTGCTGATAAATCTGGAG
CCGGTGAGCGTGGGTCTCGCGGTATCATTGCAGCACTGGGGCCAGATGGTAAGCCCTCCCGTATCGTAGT
TATCTACACGACGGGGAGTCAGGCAACTATGGATGAACGAAATAGACAGATCGCTGAGATAGGTGCCTCA
CTGATTAAGCATTGGTAACTGTCAGACCAAGTTTACTCATATATACTTTAGATTGATTTAAAACTTCATT
TTTAATTTAAAAGGATCTAGGTGAAGATCCTTTTTGATAATCTCATGACCAAAATCCCTTAACGTGAGTT
TTCGTTCCACTGAGCGTCAGACCCCGTAGAAAAGATCAAAGGATCTTCTTGAGATCCTTTTTTTCTGCGC
GTAATCTGCTGCTTGCAAACAAAAAAACCACCGCTACCAGCGGTGGTTTGTTTGCCGGATCAAGAGCTAC
CAACTCTTTTTCCGAAGGTAACTGGCTTCAGCAGAGCGCAGATACCAAATACTGTCCTTCTAGTGTAGCC
GTAGTTAGGCCACCACTTCAAGAACTCTGTAGCACCGCCTACATACCTCGCTCTGCTAATCCTGTTACCA
GTGGCTGCTGCCAGTGGCGATAAGTCGTGTCTTACCGGGTTGGACTCAAGACGATAGTTACCGGATAAGG
CGCAGCGGTCGGGCTGAACGGGGGGTTCGTGCACACAGCCCAGCTTGGAGCGAACGACCTACACCGAACT
GAGATACCTACAGCGTGAGCTATGAGAAAGCGCCACGCTTCCCGAAGGGAGAAAGGCGGACAGGTATCCG
GTAAGCGGCAGGGTCGGAACAGGAGAGCGCACGAGGGAGCTTCCAGGGGGAAACGCCTGGTATCTTTATA
GTCCTGTCGGGTTTCGCCACCTCTGACTTGAGCGTCGATTTTTGTGATGCTCGTCAGGGGGGCGGAGCCT
ATGGAAAAACGCCAGCAACGCGGCCTTTTTACGGTTCCTGGCCTTTTGCTGGCCTTTTGCTCACATGTTC
TTTCCTGCGTTATCCCCTGATTCTGTGGATAACCGTATTACCGCCTTTGAGTGAGCTGATACCGCTCGCC
GCAGCCGAACGACCGAGCGCAGCGAGTCAGTGAGCGAGGAAGCGGAAGAGCGCCTGATGCGGTATTTTCT
CCTTACGCATCTGTGCGGTATTTCACACCGCACAGATGCGTAAGGAGAAAATACCGCATCAGGAAATTGT
AAGCGTTAATATTTTGTTAAAATTCGCGTTAAATTTTTGTTAAATCAGCTCATTTTTTAACCAATAGGCC
GAAATCGGCAAAATCCCTTATAAATCAAAAGAATAGACCGAGATA
Features (pLannotate 1.2.2; 23 found; start..end, strand, type, name):
    338..495     -  CDS            lacZα (fragment): LacZα fragment of β-galactosidase; lacZ fragment
    498..516     +  promoter       T7 promoter: promoter for bacteriophage T7 RNA polymerase
    519..545     +  misc_feature   MCS (fragment): pUC18/19 multiple cloning site
    546..581     +  misc_feature   bom (fragment): basis of mobility region from pBR322
    607..2025    -  CDS            sacB: SACB_BACSU - Experimental evidence at protein level: Swiss-Prot protein existence level 1. From Bacillus subtilis (strain 168).
   2026..2398    -  promoter       sacB promoter (fragment): sacR; sacB promoter and control region
   2405..2446    +  terminator     λ tL3 terminator (fragment): transcription terminator tL3 from phage λ
   2487..2516    +  promoter       trc promoter: strong E. coli promoter; hybrid between the trp and lac UV5 promoters
   2539..2614    +  misc_RNA       gRNA scaffold: guide RNA scaffold for the Streptococcus pyogenes CRISPR/Cas9 system
   2694..2712    -  promoter       SP6 promoter: promoter for bacteriophage SP6 RNA polymerase
   2754..2770    -  protein_bind   lac operator: The lac repressor binds to the lac operator to inhibit transcription in E. coli. This inhibition can be relieved by adding lactose or isopropyl-β-D-thiogalactopyranoside (IPTG). lac repressor encoded by lacI
   2778..2808    -  promoter       lac promoter: promoter for the E. coli lac operon
   2823..2844    -  protein_bind   CAP binding site: CAP binding activates transcription in the presence of cAMP. E. coli catabolite activator protein
   2857..2895    -  CDS            lacI (fragment): lac repressor; lacI; The lac repressor binds to the lac operator to inhibit transcription in E. coli. This inhibition can be relieved by adding lactose or isopropyl-β-D-thiogalactopyranoside (IPTG).
   3021..3123    +  promoter       cat promoter: promoter of the E. coli cat gene encoding chloramphenicol acetyltransferase
   3124..3754    +  CDS            CmR (fragment): chloramphenicol acetyltransferase; cat; confers resistance to chloramphenicol
   3765..3819    +  CDS            lacI (fragment): lac repressor; lacI; The lac repressor binds to the lac operator to inhibit transcription in E. coli. This inhibition can be relieved by adding lactose or isopropyl-β-D-thiogalactopyranoside (IPTG).
   3908..4259    -  rep_origin     pRO1600 oriV: broad-host-range origin of replication from Pseudomonas aeruginosa plasmid pRO1600; requires the pRO1600 Rep protein for replication (West et al., 1994)
   4273..5093    +  CDS            pRO1600 Rep (fragment): replication protein for the broad-host-range plasmid pRO1600 from Pseudomonas aeruginosa&nbsp
   5093..5391    +  CDS            bla(M) (fragment): β-lactamase lacking the signal sequence; bla(M); allows cytosolic expression of β-lactamase
   5563..6151    +  rep_origin     ori: high-copy-number ColE1/pMB1/pBR322/pUC origin of replication
   6337..6386    -  misc_feature   bom (fragment): basis of mobility region from pBR322
   6445..334     -  rep_origin     f1 ori (across the origin) (sequence partly withheld): f1 bacteriophage origin of replication; arrow indicates direction of (+) strand synthesis
