[The description below was written by a language model from this plasmid's Addgene catalogue record and pLannotate feature annotations shown in this document.]
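Description:
pACRISPR-CM is an empty-backbone bacterial plasmid for expressing a single guide RNA during CRISPR/Cas9 genome editing in Burkholderia. It was derived from the pACRISPR vector, and the name and marker content indicate that the main change is chloramphenicol selection. The 6.5 kb sequence carries a cat promoter driving a chloramphenicol acetyltransferase gene, while only a truncated remnant of β-lactamase remains, consistent with replacement or disruption of an earlier ampicillin marker. Two replication systems are present. A high-copy ColE1/pUC-type origin supports propagation in E. coli, and the pRO1600 oriV with its Rep protein gene gives broad-host-range replication outside E. coli, presumably including the Burkholderia target strains. An f1 phage origin and short bom fragments are also annotated as backbone remnants.

The functional cassette is a trc promoter placed just upstream of the Streptococcus pyogenes Cas9 guide RNA scaffold, with a λ tL3 terminator fragment preceding the promoter to insulate it from upstream transcription. No spacer is recorded, in keeping with the empty-backbone status; a user-chosen targeting sequence would be inserted between promoter and scaffold by restriction-enzyme cloning, although the record does not state which sites are used. No Cas9 gene is annotated, so the nuclease must be supplied from another source. The plasmid also carries sacB from Bacillus subtilis under its native promoter region. This gene confers sucrose sensitivity in many Gram-negative bacteria and is commonly used as a counterselection marker to cure a plasmid after editing. Remaining features, including lacZα, lac promoter/operator, lacI fragments, and T7 and SP6 promoters, are cloning-vector leftovers around a partial multiple cloning site.
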