Addgene plasmid #203588: pACRISPR-CM
Purpose: (Empty Backbone) A sgRNA expression plasmid for genome editing in Burkholderia
Depositing lab: Leonilde Moreira. Depositing organization: Instituto Superior Tecnico. Publication: Genomic editing in Burkholderia multivorans by CRISPR/Cas9. Ferreira MR, Queiroga V, Moreira LM. Appl Environ Microbiol. 2024 Feb 21;90(2):e0225023. doi: 10.1128/aem.02250-23. Epub 2024 Feb 2. PubMed 38299816.
Backbone
  Vector backbone: pACRISPR
  Backbone manufacturer: This was built on the plasmid pACRISPR (addgene reference:#113348) from Quanjiang Ji
  Vector type: Bacterial Expression
Growth in bacteria
  Bacterial resistance: Chloramphenicol, 25 μg/mL
  Growth temperature: 37°C
  Growth strain: DH5alpha
  Copy number: High Copy
Gene/Insert
  Cloning method: Restriction Enzyme
Terms and licenses: Academic/Nonprofit Terms; Industry Terms: Not Available to Industry
How to cite: pACRISPR-CM was a gift from Leonilde Moreira (Addgene plasmid # 203588 ; http://n2t.net/addgene:203588 ; RRID:Addgene_203588)
